Addgene plasmid #192005: pLenti_CMVTRE3G_LYSET-Isoform2-R45W-Flag
Purpose: Lentiviral vector to generate flag-tagged LYSET(TMEM251)-isoform2 R45W mutant stable expressing cell line under CMVTRE3G promoter
Depositing lab: Jan Carette. Depositing organization: Stanford University. Publication: The human disease gene LYSET is essential for lysosomal enzyme transport and viral infection. Richards CM, Jabs S, Qiao W, Varanese LD, Schweizer M, Mosen PR, Riley NM, Klussendorf M, Zengel JR, Flynn RA, Rustagi A, Widen JC, Peters CE, Ooi YS, Xie X, Shi PY, Bartenschlager R, Puschnik AS, Bogyo M, Bertozzi CR, Blish CA, Winter D, Nagamine CM, Braulke T, Carette JE. Science. 2022 Sep 8:eabn5648. doi: 10.1126/science.abn5648. PubMed 36074821.
Backbone
  Vector backbone: pLenti CMVTRE3G Puro DEST (w811-1)
  Backbone manufacturer: addgene #27565
  Vector type: Mammalian Expression, Lentiviral
  Selectable markers: Puromycin
Growth in bacteria
  Bacterial resistance: Ampicillin, 100 μg/mL
  Growth temperature: 30°C
  Growth strain: NEB Stable
  Copy number: Unknown
Gene/Insert
  Gene/Insert name: LYSET-Isoform2-R45W
  Species: H. sapiens (human)
  Entrez Gene: LYSET (a.k.a. C14orf109, DMAN, GCAF, TMEM251)
  Promoter: CMVTRE3G
  Tag / fusion protein: Flag (C terminal on insert)
  Cloning method: Gibson Cloning
  Sequencing primers: 5′ GAACCGTCAGATCGCCTGG; 3′ CATTAAAGCAGCGTATCCACATAGC
Terms and licenses: Academic/Nonprofit Terms; Industry Terms: Not Available to Industry
How to cite: pLenti_CMVTRE3G_LYSET-Isoform2-R45W-Flag was a gift from Jan Carette (Addgene plasmid # 192005 ; http://n2t.net/addgene:192005 ; RRID:Addgene_192005)
