[The description below was written by a language model from this plasmid's Addgene catalogue record and pLannotate feature annotations shown in this document.]
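Description:
pLenti_CMVTRE3G_LYSET-Isoform2-R45W-Flag is a third-generation-style HIV-1-based lentiviral transfer plasmid of about 8.2 kb, built by Gibson cloning into the pLenti CMVTRE3G Puro DEST backbone. It is used to make mammalian cell lines that stably carry a tetracycline-inducible LYSET mutant. In bacteria it is maintained through a high-copy ColE1/pUC origin and selected with ampicillin (AmpR, β-lactamase). An f1 origin, an SV40 origin and remnants of the lac/lacZα region with T3 and T7 promoters are also present as backbone leftovers. The viral genome is transcribed from an RSV promoter fused to a truncated 5' LTR. It contains the Ψ packaging signal with a gag fragment, the RRE for Rev-dependent nuclear export, and the cPPT/CTS, and it ends in a truncated 3' LTR followed by an SV40 polyadenylation signal. Packaging functions have to be supplied in trans.

The payload is human LYSET (TMEM251) isoform 2 carrying the R45W substitution, with a C-terminal Flag tag. The automated annotation labels the coding sequence by its chicken TMEM251 homologue and calls the tag a 3xFLAG fragment, whose length fits a single Flag epitope. The catalogue entry specifies the human gene. Expression is driven by the TRE3G Tet-responsive promoter, which needs a Tet-On 3G transactivator and doxycycline. No transactivator is annotated on this plasmid, so it must be provided separately. A WPRE downstream of the insert enhances transcript stability and expression. A separate mouse PGK promoter drives puromycin N-acetyltransferase so that transduced cells can be selected. According to the record, the construct is used to generate cell lines stably expressing the Flag-tagged R45W mutant, in the context of work on LYSET's role in lysosomal enzyme transport and viral infection.
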