Features (pLannotate 1.2.2; 28 found; start..end, strand, type, name):
      1..589     +  rep_origin     ori: high-copy-number ColE1/pMB1/pBR322/pUC origin of replication
    772..864     +  CDS            lacI (fragment): lac repressor; lacI; The lac repressor binds to the lac operator to inhibit transcription in E. coli. This inhibition can be relieved by adding lactose or isopropyl-β-D-thiogalactopyranoside (IPTG).
    877..898     +  protein_bind   CAP binding site: CAP binding activates transcription in the presence of cAMP. E. coli catabolite activator protein
    913..943     +  promoter       lac promoter: promoter for the E. coli lac operon
    951..967     +  protein_bind   lac operator: The lac repressor binds to the lac operator to inhibit transcription in E. coli. This inhibition can be relieved by adding lactose or isopropyl-β-D-thiogalactopyranoside (IPTG). lac repressor encoded by lacI
   1012..1030    +  promoter       T3 promoter: promoter for bacteriophage T3 RNA polymerase
   1058..1284    +  promoter       RSV promoter: Rous sarcoma virus enhancer/promoter
   1285..1465    +  LTR            5' LTR (truncated): truncated 5' long terminal repeat (LTR) from HIV-1
   1512..1637    +  misc_feature   HIV-1 Ψ: packaging signal of human immunodeficiency virus type 1
   1621..1984    +  CDS            HIV-1 gag (fragment): gag protein from human immunodeficiency virus 1; gag
   2130..2363    +  misc_feature   RRE: The Rev response element (RRE) of HIV-1 allows for Rev-dependent mRNA export from the nucleus to the cytoplasm.
   2740..2840    +  CDS            Rev (fragment): human immunodeficiency virus 1 (HIV-1) Rev protein; rev; enhances nuclear export of unspliced and incompletely spliced viral mRNAs
   2859..2976    +  misc_feature   cPPT/CTS: central polypurine tract and central termination sequence of HIV-1
   3006..3381    +  promoter       TRE3G promoter: 3rd-generation Tet-responsive promoter that can be activated by binding of Tet-On® 3G
   3426..3818    +  CDS            TMEM251: TM251_CHICK - Experimental evidence at transcript level: Swiss-Prot protein existence level 2. From Gallus gallus (Chicken).
   3819..3842    +  CDS            3xFLAG (fragment): three tandem FLAG® epitope tags
   3872..4460    +  misc_feature   WPRE: woodchuck hepatitis virus posttranscriptional regulatory element
   4474..4973    +  promoter       PGK promoter: mouse phosphoglycerate kinase 1 promoter
   4994..5593    +  CDS            PuroR: puromycin N-acetyltransferase; pac from Streptomyces alboniger; confers resistance to puromycin
   5661..5798    +  CDS            nef (fragment): NEF_HV1LA - Experimental evidence at protein level: Swiss-Prot protein existence level 1. Extracellular Nef protein targets CD4(+) T-lymphocytes for apoptosis by interacting with CXCR4 surface receptors. From Human immunodeficiency virus type 1 group M subtype B (isolate Lai) (HIV-1).
   5784..5964    +  LTR            5' LTR (truncated): truncated 5' long terminal repeat (LTR) from HIV-1
   6036..6157    +  polyA_signal   SV40 poly(A) signal: SV40 polyadenylation signal
   6197..6332    +  rep_origin     SV40 ori: SV40 origin of replication
   6353..6371    -  promoter       T7 promoter: promoter for bacteriophage T7 RNA polymerase
   6379..6534    +  CDS            lacZα (fragment): LacZα fragment of β-galactosidase; lacZ fragment
   6539..6967    +  rep_origin     f1 ori (sequence partly withheld): f1 bacteriophage origin of replication; arrow indicates direction of (+) strand synthesis
   7020..7124    +  promoter       AmpR promoter: bla
   7125..7985    +  CDS            AmpR: β-lactamase; bla; confers resistance to ampicillin, carbenicillin, and related antibiotics
>Addgene plasmid #192005 | pLenti_CMVTRE3G_LYSET-Isoform2-R45W-Flag | addgene full sequence | sequence record 376121 | Addgene NGS Result
TTGAGATCCTTTTTTTCTGCGCGTAATCTGCTGCTTGCAAACAAAAAAACCACCGCTACCAGCGGTGGTT
TGTTTGCCGGATCAAGAGCTACCAACTCTTTTTCCGAAGGTAACTGGCTTCAGCAGAGCGCAGATACCAA
ATACTGTTCTTCTAGTGTAGCCGTAGTTAGGCCACCACTTCAAGAACTCTGTAGCACCGCCTACATACCT
CGCTCTGCTAATCCTGTTACCAGTGGCTGCTGCCAGTGGCGATAAGTCGTGTCTTACCGGGTTGGACTCA
AGACGATAGTTACCGGATAAGGCGCAGCGGTCGGGCTGAACGGGGGGTTCGTGCACACAGCCCAGCTTGG
AGCGAACGACCTACACCGAACTGAGATACCTACAGCGTGAGCTATGAGAAAGCGCCACGCTTCCCGAAGG
GAGAAAGGCGGACAGGTATCCGGTAAGCGGCAGGGTCGGAACAGGAGAGCGCACGAGGGAGCTTCCAGGG
GGAAACGCCTGGTATCTTTATAGTCCTGTCGGGTTTCGCCACCTCTGACTTGAGCGTCGATTTTTGTGAT
GCTCGTCAGGGGGGCGGAGCCTATGGAAAAACGCCAGCAACGCGGCCTTTTTACGGTTCCTGGCCTTTTG
CTGGCCTTTTGCTCACATGTTCTTTCCTGCGTTATCCCCTGATTCTGTGGATAACCGTATTACCGCCTTT
GAGTGAGCTGATACCGCTCGCCGCAGCCGAACGACCGAGCGCAGCGAGTCAGTGAGCGAGGAAGCGGAAG
AGCGCCCAATACGCAAACCGCCTCTCCCCGCGCGTTGGCCGATTCATTAATGCAGCTGGCACGACAGGTT
TCCCGACTGGAAAGCGGGCAGTGAGCGCAACGCAATTAATGTGAGTTAGCTCACTCATTAGGCACCCCAG
GCTTTACACTTTATGCTTCCGGCTCGTATGTTGTGTGGAATTGTGAGCGGATAACAATTTCACACAGGAA
ACAGCTATGACCATGATTACGCCAAGCGCGCAATTAACCCTCACTAAAGGGAACAAAAGCTGGAGCTGCA
AGCTTAATGTAGTCTTATGCAATACTCTTGTAGTCTTGCAACATGGTAACGATGAGTTAGCAACATGCCT
TACAAGGAGAGAAAAAGCACCGTGCATGCCGATTGGTGGAAGTAAGGTGGTACGATCGTGCCTTATTAGG
AAGGCAACAGACGGGTCTGACATGGATTGGACGAACCACTGAATTGCCGCATTGCAGAGATATTGTATTT
AAGTGCCTAGCTCGATACATAAACGGGTCTCTCTGGTTAGACCAGATCTGAGCCTGGGAGCTCTCTGGCT
AACTAGGGAACCCACTGCTTAAGCCTCAATAAAGCTTGCCTTGAGTGCTTCAAGTAGTGTGTGCCCGTCT
GTTGTGTGACTCTGGTAACTAGAGATCCCTCAGACCCTTTTAGTCAGTGTGGAAAATCTCTAGCAGTGGC
GCCCGAACAGGGACTTGAAAGCGAAAGGGAAACCAGAGGAGCTCTCTCGACGCAGGACTCGGCTTGCTGA
AGCGCGCACGGCAAGAGGCGAGGGGCGGCGACTGGTGAGTACGCCAAAAATTTTGACTAGCGGAGGCTAG
AAGGAGAGAGATGGGTGCGAGAGCGTCAGTATTAAGCGGGGGAGAATTAGATCGCGATGGGAAAAAATTC
GGTTAAGGCCAGGGGGAAAGAAAAAATATAAATTAAAACATATAGTATGGGCAAGCAGGGAGCTAGAACG
ATTCGCAGTTAATCCTGGCCTGTTAGAAACATCAGAAGGCTGTAGACAAATACTGGGACAGCTACAACCA
TCCCTTCAGACAGGATCAGAAGAACTTAGATCATTATATAATACAGTAGCAACCCTCTATTGTGTGCATC
AAAGGATAGAGATAAAAGACACCAAGGAAGCTTTAGACAAGATAGAGGAAGAGCAAAACAAAAGTAAGAC
CACCGCACAGCAAGCGGCCGCTGATCTTCAGACCTGGAGGAGGAGATATGAGGGACAATTGGAGAAGTGA
ATTATATAAATATAAAGTAGTAAAAATTGAACCATTAGGAGTAGCACCCACCAAGGCAAAGAGAAGAGTG
GTGCAGAGAGAAAAAAGAGCAGTGGGAATAGGAGCTTTGTTCCTTGGGTTCTTGGGAGCAGCAGGAAGCA
CTATGGGCGCAGCGTCAATGACGCTGACGGTACAGGCCAGACAATTATTGTCTGGTATAGTGCAGCAGCA
GAACAATTTGCTGAGGGCTATTGAGGCGCAACAGCATCTGTTGCAACTCACAGTCTGGGGCATCAAGCAG
CTCCAGGCAAGAATCCTGGCTGTGGAAAGATACCTAAAGGATCAACAGCTCCTGGGGATTTGGGGTTGCT
CTGGAAAACTCATTTGCACCACTGCTGTGCCTTGGAATGCTAGTTGGAGTAATAAATCTCTGGAACAGAT
TTGGAATCACACGACCTGGATGGAGTGGGACAGAGAAATTAACAATTACACAAGCTTAATACACTCCTTA
ATTGAAGAATCGCAAAACCAGCAAGAAAAGAATGAACAAGAATTATTGGAATTAGATAAATGGGCAAGTT
TGTGGAATTGGTTTAACATAACAAATTGGCTGTGGTATATAAAATTATTCATAATGATAGTAGGAGGCTT
GGTAGGTTTAAGAATAGTTTTTGCTGTACTTTCTATAGTGAATAGAGTTAGGCAGGGATATTCACCATTA
TCGTTTCAGACCCACCTCCCAACCCCGAGGGGACCCGACAGGCCCGAAGGAATAGAAGAAGAAGGTGGAG
AGAGAGACAGAGACAGATCCATTCGATTAGTGAACGGATCTCGACGGTATCGGTTAACTTTTAAAAGAAA
AGGGGGGATTGGGGGGTACAGTGCAGGGGAAAGAATAGTAGACATAATAGCAACAGACATACAAACTAAA
GAATTACAAAAACAAATTACAAAAATTCAAAATTTTATCGATCACGAGACTAGCCTCGAGTTGGCTTTAC
TCCCTATCAGTGATAGAGAACGTATGAAGAGTTTACTCCCTATCAGTGATAGAGAACGTATGCAGACTTT
ACTCCCTATCAGTGATAGAGAACGTATAAGGAGTTTACTCCCTATCAGTGATAGAGAACGTATGACCAGT
TTACTCCCTATCAGTGATAGAGAACGTATCTACAGTTTACTCCCTATCAGTGATAGAGAACGTATATCCA
GTTTACTCCCTATCAGTGATAGAGAACGTATAAGCTTTAGGCGTGTACGGTGGGCGCCTATAAAAGCAGA
GCTCGTTTAGTGAACCGTCAGATCGCCTGGAGCAATTCCACAACACTTTTGTCTTATACCAACTTTCCGT
ACCACTTCCTACCCTCGTAAACCGGTTCGTCGACTAGTCCAGTGTGGTGGAATTCTGCAGATACCATGAT
GAACTTCCGTCAGTGGATGGGATGGATTGGAGTGGGATTGTATCTGTTAGCCAGTGCAGCAGCATTTTAC
TATGTTTTTGAAATCAGTGAGACTTACAACAGGCTGGCCTTGGAACACATTCAACAGCACCCTGAGGAGC
CCCTTGAAGGAACCACATGGACACACTCCTTGAAAGCTCAATTACTCTCCTTGCCTTTTTGGGTGTGGAC
AGTTATTTTTCTGGTACCTTACTTACAGATGTTTTTGTTCCTATACTCTTGTACAAGAGCTGATCCCAAA
ACAGTGGGCTACTGTATCATCCCTATATGCTTGGCAGTTATTTGCAATCGCCACCAGGCATTTGTCAAGG
CTTCTAATCAGATCAGCAGACTACAACTGATTGACACGGATTACAAGGATGACGACGATAAGTAAATCCA
GCACAGTGGCGGCCGCTCGACAATCAACCTCTGGATTACAAAATTTGTGAAAGATTGACTGGTATTCTTA
ACTATGTTGCTCCTTTTACGCTATGTGGATACGCTGCTTTAATGCCTTTGTATCATGCTATTGCTTCCCG
TATGGCTTTCATTTTCTCCTCCTTGTATAAATCCTGGTTGCTGTCTCTTTATGAGGAGTTGTGGCCCGTT
GTCAGGCAACGTGGCGTGGTGTGCACTGTGTTTGCTGACGCAACCCCCACTGGTTGGGGCATTGCCACCA
CCTGTCAGCTCCTTTCCGGGACTTTCGCTTTCCCCCTCCCTATTGCCACGGCGGAACTCATCGCCGCCTG
CCTTGCCCGCTGCTGGACAGGGGCTCGGCTGTTGGGCACTGACAATTCCGTGGTGTTGTCGGGGAAGCTG
ACGTCCTTTCCATGGCTGCTCGCCTGTGTTGCCACCTGGATTCTGCGCGGGACGTCCTTCTGCTACGTCC
CTTCGGCCCTCAATCCAGCGGACCTTCCTTCCCGCGGCCTGCTGCCGGCTCTGCGGCCTCTTCCGCGTCT
TCGCCTTCGCCCTCAGACGAGTCGGATCTCCCTTTGGGCCGCCTCCCCGCCTGGAATTCTACCGGGTAGG
GGAGGCGCTTTTCCCAAGGCAGTCTGGAGCATGCGCTTTAGCAGCCCCGCTGGGCACTTGGCGCTACACA
AGTGGCCTCTGGCCTCGCACACATTCCACATCCACCGGTAGGCGCCAACCGGCTCCGTTCTTTGGTGGCC
CCTTCGCGCCACCTTCTACTCCTCCCCTAGTCAGGAAGTTCCCCCCCGCCCCGCAGCTCGCGTCGTGCAG
GACGTGACAAATGGAAGTAGCACGTCTCACTAGTCTCGTGCAGATGGACAGCACCGCTGAGCAATGGAAG
CGGGTAGGCCTTTGGGGCAGCGGCCAATAGCAGCTTTGCTCCTTCGCTTTCTGGGCTCAGAGGCTGGGAA
GGGGTGGGTCCGGGGGCGGGCTCAGGGGCGGGCTCAGGGGCGGGGCGGGCGCCCGAAGGTCCTCCGGAGG
CCCGGCATTCTGCACGCTTCAAAAGCGCACGTCTGCCGCGCTGTTCTCCTCTTCCTCATCTCCGGGCCTT
TCGACCTGCAGCCCAAGCTTACCATGACCGAGTACAAGCCCACGGTGCGCCTCGCCACCCGCGACGACGT
CCCCAGGGCCGTACGCACCCTCGCCGCCGCGTTCGCCGACTACCCCGCCACGCGCCACACCGTCGATCCG
GACCGCCACATCGAGCGGGTCACCGAGCTGCAAGAACTCTTCCTCACGCGCGTCGGGCTCGACATCGGCA
AGGTGTGGGTCGCGGACGACGGCGCCGCGGTGGCGGTCTGGACCACGCCGGAGAGCGTCGAAGCGGGGGC
GGTGTTCGCCGAGATCGGCCCGCGCATGGCCGAGTTGAGCGGTTCCCGGCTGGCCGCGCAGCAACAGATG
GAAGGCCTCCTGGCGCCGCACCGGCCCAAGGAGCCCGCGTGGTTCCTGGCCACCGTCGGCGTCTCGCCCG
ACCACCAGGGCAAGGGTCTGGGCAGCGCCGTCGTGCTCCCCGGAGTGGAGGCGGCCGAGCGCGCCGGGGT
GCCCGCCTTCCTGGAGACCTCCGCGCCCCGCAACCTCCCCTTCTACGAGCGGCTCGGCTTCACCGTCACC
GCCGACGTCGAGGTGCCCGAAGGACCGCGCACCTGGTGCATGACCCGCAAGCCCGGTGCCTGACGCCCGC
CCCACGACCCGCAGCGCCCGACCGAAAGGAGCGCACGACCCCATGCATCTCGAGGGCCCGGTACCTTTAA
GACCAATGACTTACAAGGCAGCTGTAGATCTTAGCCACTTTTTAAAAGAAAAGGGGGGACTGGAAGGGCT
AGCTCACTCCCAACGAAGACAAGATCTGCTTTTTGCTTGTACTGGGTCTCTCTGGTTAGACCAGATCTGA
GCCTGGGAGCTCTCTGGCTAACTAGGGAACCCACTGCTTAAGCCTCAATAAAGCTTGCCTTGAGTGCTTC
AAGTAGTGTGTGCCCGTCTGTTGTGTGACTCTGGTAACTAGAGATCCCTCAGACCCTTTTAGTCAGTGTG
GAAAATCTCTAGCAGTAGTAGTTCATGTCATCTTATTATTCAGTATTTATAACTTGCAAAGAAATGAATA
TCAGAGAGTGAGAGGAACTTGTTTATTGCAGCTTATAATGGTTACAAATAAAGCAATAGCATCACAAATT
TCACAAATAAAGCATTTTTTTCACTGCATTCTAGTTGTGGTTTGTCCAAACTCATCAATGTATCTTATCA
TGTCTGGCTCTAGCTATCCCGCCCCTAACTCCGCCCATCCCGCCCCTAACTCCGCCCAGTTCCGCCCATT
CTCCGCCCCATGGCTGACTAATTTTTTTTATTTATGCAGAGGCCGAGGCCGCCTCGGCCTCTGAGCTATT
CCAGAAGTAGTGAGGAGGCTTTTTTGGAGGCCTAGGGACGTACCCAATTCGCCCTATAGTGAGTCGTATT
ACGCGCGCTCACTGGCCGTCGTTTTACAACGTCGTGACTGGGAAAACCCTGGCGTTACCCAACTTAATCG
CCTTGCAGCACATCCCCCTTTCGCCAGCTGGCGTAATAGCGAAGAGGCCCGCACCGATCGCCCTTCCCAA
CAGTTGCGCAGCCTGAATGGCGAATGGG
[124 nt withheld, positions 6539-6662]
C
[91 nt withheld, positions 6664-6754]
A
[49 nt withheld, positions 6756-6804]
CCTTTGACGTTGGAGTCCACGTTCTTT
[37 nt withheld, positions 6832-6868]
ACCCTATCTCGGTCTATTCTTTTGATTTATAAGGGATTTTGCCGATTTCGGCCTATTGGTTAAAAAATGA
GCTGATTTAACAAAAATTTAACGCGAATTTTAACAAAATATTAACGCTTACAATTTAGGTGGCACTTTTC
GGGGAAATGTGCGCGGAACCCCTATTTGTTTATTTTTCTAAATACATTCAAATATGTATCCGCTCATGAG
ACAATAACCCTGATAAATGCTTCAATAATATTGAAAAAGGAAGAGTATGAGTATTCAACATTTCCGTGTC
GCCCTTATTCCCTTTTTTGCGGCATTTTGCCTTCCTGTTTTTGCTCACCCAGAAACGCTGGTGAAAGTAA
AAGATGCTGAAGATCAGTTGGGTGCACGAGTGGGTTACATCGAACTGGATCTCAACAGCGGTAAGATCCT
TGAGAGTTTTCGCCCCGAAGAACGTTTTCCAATGATGAGCACTTTTAAAGTTCTGCTATGTGGCGCGGTA
TTATCCCGTATTGACGCCGGGCAAGAGCAACTCGGTCGCCGCATACACTATTCTCAGAATGACTTGGTTG
AGTACTCACCAGTCACAGAAAAGCATCTTACGGATGGCATGACAGTAAGAGAATTATGCAGTGCTGCCAT
AACCATGAGTGATAACACTGCGGCCAACTTACTTCTGACAACGATCGGAGGACCGAAGGAGCTAACCGCT
TTTTTGCACAACATGGGGGATCATGTAACTCGCCTTGATCGTTGGGAACCGGAGCTGAATGAAGCCATAC
CAAACGACGAGCGTGACACCACGATGCCTGTAGCAATGGCAACAACGTTGCGCAAACTATTAACTGGCGA
ACTACTTACTCTAGCTTCCCGGCAACAATTAATAGACTGGATGGAGGCGGATAAAGTTGCAGGACCACTT
CTGCGCTCGGCCCTTCCGGCTGGCTGGTTTATTGCTGATAAATCTGGAGCCGGTGAGCGTGGGTCTCGCG
GTATCATTGCAGCACTGGGGCCAGATGGTAAGCCCTCCCGTATCGTAGTTATCTACACGACGGGGAGTCA
GGCAACTATGGATGAACGAAATAGACAGATCGCTGAGATAGGTGCCTCACTGATTAAGCATTGGTAACTG
TCAGACCAAGTTTACTCATATATACTTTAGATTGATTTAAAACTTCATTTTTAATTTAAAAGGATCTAGG
TGAAGATCCTTTTTGATAATCTCATGACCAAAATCCCTTAACGTGAGTTTTCGTTCCACTGAGCGTCAGA
CCCCGTAGAAAAGATCAAAGGATCTTC
